>Addgene plasmid #89121 | GAL-ARF | addgene full sequence | sequence record 175730 | Addgene NGS Result
CACATTTCCCCGAAAAGTGCCACCTGACCTTCTGAGGCGGAAAGAACCAGCTGTGGAATGTGTGTCAGTT
AGGGTGTGGAAAGTCCCCAGGCTCCCCAGCAGGCAGAAGTATGCAAAGCATGCATCTCAATTAGTCAGCA
AGGAAAGTCCCCAGGCTCCCCAGCAGGCAGAAGTATGCAAAGCATGCATCTCAATTAGTCAGCAACCATA
GTCCCGCCCCTAACTCCGCCCATCCCGCCCCTAACTCCGCCCAGTTCCGCCCATTCTCCGCCCCATGGCT
GACTAATTTTTTTTATTTATGCAGAGGCCGAGGCCGCCTCGGCCTCTGAGCTATTCCAGAAGTAGTGAAG
AGGCTTTTTTGGAGGAGATCTAAGCTTGAAGCAAGCCTCCTGAAAGATGAAGCTACTGTCTTCTATCGAA
CAAGCATGCGATATTTGCCGACTTAAAAAGCTCAAGTGCTCCAAAGAAAAACCGAAGTGCGCCAAGTGTC
TGAAGAACAACTGGGAGTGTCGCTACTCTCCCAAAACCAAAAGGTCTCCGCTGACTAGGGCACATCTGAC
AGAAGTGGAATCAAGGCTAGAAAGACTGGAACAGCTATTTCTACTGATTTTTCCTCGAGAAGACCTTGAC
ATGATTTTGAAAATGGATTCTTTACAGGATATAAAAGCATTGTTAACAGGATTATTTGTACAAGATAATG
TGAATAAAGATGCCGTCACAGATAGATTGGCTTCAGTGGAGACTGATATGCCTCTAACATTGAGACAGCA
TAGAATAAGTGCGACATCATCATCGGAAGAGAGTAGTAACAAAGGTCAAAGACAGTTGACTGTATCGCCG
GAATTCGTGCGCAGGTTCTTGGTGACCCTCCGGATTCGGCGCGCGTGCGGCCCGCCGCGAGTGAGGGTTT
TCGTGGTTCACATCCCGCGGCTCACGGGGGAGTGGGCAGCGCCAGGGGCGCCCGCCGCTGTGGCCCTCGT
GCTGATGCTACTGAGGAGCCAGCGTCTAGGGCAGCAGCCGCTTCCTAGAAGACCAGGTCATGATGATGGG
CAGCGCCCGAGTGGCGGAGCTGCTGCTGCTCCACGGCGCGGAGCCCAACTGCGCCGACCCCGCCACTCTC
ACCCGACCCGTGCACGACGCTGCCCGGGAGGGCTTCCTGGACACGCTGGTGGTGCTGCACCGGGCCGGGG
CGCGGCTGGACGTGCGCGATGCCTGGGGCCGTCTGCCCGTGGACCTGGCTGAGGAGCTGGGCCATCGCGA
TGTCGCACGGTACCTGCGCGCGGCTGCGGGGGGCACCAGAGGCAGTAACCATGCCCGCATAGATGCCGCG
GAAGGTCCCTCAGACATCCCCGATTGAAAGAACCAGAGAGGCTCTGAGAAACCTCGGGATCCGTCGACAT
ATGCTCGAGCCCATCGATAATGCATCCGAGCTCTAGATAAGTAATGATCATAATCAGCCATATCACATCT
GTAGAGGTTTTACTTGCTTTAAAAAACCTCCCACACCTCCCCCTGAACCTGAAACATAAAATGAATGCAA
TTGTTGTTGTTAACTTGTTTATTGCAGCTTATAATGGTTACAAATAAAGCAATAGCATCACAAATTTCAC
AAATAAAGCATTTTTTTCACTGCATTCTAGTTGTGGTTTGTCCAAACTCATCAATGTATCTTATCATGTC
TGGATCGATCCTCTACGCCGGACGCATCGTGGCCGGCATCACCGGCGCCACAGGTGCGGTTGCTGGCGCC
TATATCGCCGACATCACCGATGGGGAAGATCGGGCTCGCCACTTCGGGCTCATGAGCGCTTGTTTCGGCG
TGGGTATGGTGGCAGGCCCCGTGGCCGGGGGACTGTTGGGCGCCATCTCCTTGCATGCACCATTCCTTGC
GGCGGCGGTGCTCAACGGCCTCAACCTACTACTGGGCTGCTTCCTAATGCAGGAGTCGCATAAGGGAGAG
CGTCGATATGCGGTGTGAAATACCGCACAGATGCGTAAGGAGAAAATACCGCATCAGGCGCTCTTCCGCT
TCCTCGCTCACTGACTCGCTGCGCTCGGTCGTTCGGCTGCGGCGAGCGGTATCAGCTCACTCAAAGGCGG
TAATACGGTTATCCACAGAATCAGGGGATAACGCAGGAAAGAACATGTGAGCAAAAGGCCAGCAAAAGGC
CAGGAACCGTAAAAAGGCCGCGTTGCTGGCGTTTTTCCATAGGCTCCGCCCCCCTGACGAGCATCACAAA
AATCGACGCTCAAGTCAGAGGTGGCGAAACCCGACAGGACTATAAAGATACCAGGCGTTTCCCCCTGGAA
GCTCCCTCGTGCGCTCTCCTGTTCCGACCCTGCCGCTTACCGGATACCTGTCCGCCTTTCTCCCTTCGGG
AAGCGTGGCGCTTTCTCATAGCTCACGCTGTAGGTATCTCAGTTCGGTGTAGGTCGTTCGCTCCAAGCTG
GGCTGTGTGCACGAACCCCCCGTTCAGCCCGACCGCTGCGCCTTATCCGGTAACTATCGTCTTGAGTCCA
ACCCGGTAAGACACGACTTATCGCCACTGGCAGCAGCCACTGGTAACAGGATTAGCAGAGCGAGGTATGT
AGGCGGTGCTACAGAGTTCTTGAAGTGGTGGCCTAACTACGGCTACACTAGAAGGACAGTATTTGGTATC
TGCGCTCTGCTGAAGCCAGTTACCTTCGGAAAAAGAGTTGGTAGCTCTTGATCCGGCAAACAAACCACCG
CTGGTAGCGGTGGTTTTTTTGTTTGCAAGCAGCAGATTACGCGCAGAAAAAAAGGATCTCAAGAAGATCC
TTTGATCTTTTCTACGGGGTCTGACGCTCAGTGGAACGAAAACTCACGTTAAGGGATTTTGGTCATGAGA
TTATCAAAAAGGATCTTCACCTAGATCCTTTTAAATTAAAAATGAAGTTTTAAATCAATCTAAAGTATAT
ATGAGTAAACTTGGTCTGACAGTTACCAATGCTTAATCAGTGAGGCACCTATCTCAGCGATCTGTCTATT
TCGTTCATCCATAGTTGCCTGACTCCCCGTCGTGTAGATAACTACGATACGGGAGGGCTTACCATCTGGC
CCCAGTGCTGCAATGATACCGCGAGACCCACGCTCACCGGCTCCAGATTTATCAGCAATAAACCAGCCAG
CCGGAAGGGCCGAGCGCAGAAGTGGTCCTGCAACTTTATCCGCCTCCATCCAGTCTATTAATTGTTGCCG
GGAAGCTAGAGTAAGTAGTTCGCCAGTTAATAGTTTGCGCAACGTTGTTGCCATTGCTGCAGGCATCGTG
GTGTCACGCTCGTCGTTTGGTATGGCTTCATTCAGCTCCGGTTCCCAACGATCAAGGCGAGTTACATGAT
CCCCCATGTTGTGCAAAAAAGCGGTTAGCTCCTTCGGTCCTCCGATCGTTGTCAGAAGTAAGTTGGCCGC
AGTGTTATCACTCATGGTTATGGCAGCACTGCATAATTCTCTTACTGTCATGCCATCCGTAAGATGCTTT
TCTGTGACTGGTGAGTACTCAACCAAGTCATTCTGAGAATAGTGTATGCGGCGACCGAGTTGCTCTTGCC
CGGCGTCAACACGGGATAATACCGCGCCACATAGCAGAACTTTAAAAGTGCTCATCATTGGAAAACGTTC
TTCGGGGCGAAAACTCTCAAGGATCTTACCGCTGTTGAGATCCAGTTCGATGTAACCCACTCGTGCACCC
AACTGATCTTCAGCATCTTTTACTTTCACCAGCGTTTCTGGGTGAGCAAAAACAGGAAGGCAAAATGCCG
CAAAAAAGGGAATAAGGGCGACACGGAAATGTTGAATACTCATACTCTTCCTTTTTCAATATTATTGAAG
CATTTATCAGGGTTATTGTCTCATGAGCGGATACATATTTGAATGTATTTAGAAAAATAAACAAATAGGG
GTTCCGCG
Features (pLannotate 1.2.2; 10 found; start..end, strand, type, name):
     32..365     +  promoter       SV40 promoter: SV40 enhancer and early promoter
    397..837     +  CDS            GAL4 DNA binding domain: DNA binding domain of the GAL4 transcriptional activator; Saccharomyces cerevisiae GAL4 (truncated)
    847..1239    +  CDS            CDKN2A: ARF_HUMAN - Also known as CDKN2 From Homo sapiens (Human).
   1444..1529    +  CDS            large T antigen (fragment): large T antigen from SV40 (simian virus 40)
   1552..1686    +  polyA_signal   SV40 poly(A) signal: SV40 polyadenylation signal
   1687..1966    +  CDS            TcR (fragment): tetracycline efflux protein; tet; confers resistance to tetracycline
   1966..2018    +  misc_feature   bom (fragment): basis of mobility region from pBR322
   2204..2792    -  rep_origin     ori: high-copy-number ColE1/pMB1/pBR322/pUC origin of replication
   2963..3823    -  CDS            AmpR: β-lactamase; bla; confers resistance to ampicillin, carbenicillin, and related antibiotics
   3824..3928    -  promoter       AmpR promoter: bla
