[The description below was written by a language model from this plasmid's Addgene catalogue record and pLannotate feature annotations shown in this document.]
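Description:
GAL-ARF is a mammalian expression plasmid built on the pGALO backbone that produces the human p14-ARF tumor suppressor (the alternative reading frame product of the CDKN2A locus) fused to the DNA binding domain of the yeast GAL4 transcriptional activator. The sequenced plasmid is about 3.9 kb. In bacteria it is maintained through a ColE1/pMB1-type origin and selected with ampicillin via a β-lactamase gene driven by its own bla promoter. The catalogue lists the plasmid as low copy, although the origin is annotated as the generic high-copy type. Short remnants of the tetracycline resistance gene and the bom region indicate pBR322 ancestry but are not functional markers.

The expression cassette is driven by the SV40 enhancer and early promoter, followed by the truncated GAL4 DNA binding domain and then, a few bases downstream on the same strand, the ARF coding sequence. The ARF insert was cloned between EcoRI and BamHI sites that both remain intact, placing the GAL4 domain at the N terminus of the fusion. The recorded insert size is 546 bp, somewhat longer than the annotated ARF coding region, so it presumably includes flanking sequence. A fragment of SV40 large T antigen sequence and the SV40 polyadenylation signal follow and provide transcript 3′ end processing. No mammalian selection marker is annotated, which suits the plasmid to transient transfection.

GAL4 DBD fusions of this type tether a protein to GAL4 binding sites upstream of a reporter gene, and are typically used in mammalian two-hybrid interaction assays or to test a protein's effect on transcription. The associated publication concerns down-regulation of MAGE-A11 by p14-ARF, but the record itself states only the purpose of expressing the GAL4-linked ARF protein in mammalian cells.
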