Addgene plasmid #89121: GAL-ARF
Purpose: mammalian expression of p14-hARF linked to GAL4 DNA binding domain
Depositing lab: Elizabeth Wilson. Depositing organization: University of North Carolina at Chapel Hill. Publication: Post-translational Down-regulation of Melanoma Antigen-A11 (MAGE-A11) by Human p14-ARF Tumor Suppressor. Minges JT, Grossman G, Zhang P, Kafri T, Wilson EM. J Biol Chem. 2015 Oct 9;290(41):25174-87. doi: 10.1074/jbc.M115.663641. Epub 2015 Sep 1. PubMed 26330556.
Backbone
  Vector backbone: pGALO
  Vector type: Mammalian Expression
Growth in bacteria
  Bacterial resistance: Ampicillin, 100 μg/mL
  Growth temperature: 37°C
  Growth strain: DH5alpha
  Copy number: Low Copy
Gene/Insert
  Gene/Insert name: p14-hARF (alt name: human ARF)
  Species: H. sapiens (human)
  Insert size (bp): 546
  Entrez Gene: CDKN2A (a.k.a. ARF, CAI2, CDK4I, CDKN2, CMM2, INK4, INK4A, MLM, MTS-1, MTS1, P14, P14ARF, P16, P16-INK4A, P16INK4, P16INK4A, P19, P19ARF, TP16)
  Tag / fusion protein: GAL4 DBD (N terminal on backbone)
  Cloning method: Restriction Enzyme; 5′ cloning site EcoRI (not destroyed); 3′ cloning site BamHI (not destroyed)
Terms and licenses: Academic/Nonprofit Terms; Industry Terms: Not Available to Industry
How to cite: GAL-ARF was a gift from Elizabeth Wilson (Addgene plasmid # 89121 ; http://n2t.net/addgene:89121 ; RRID:Addgene_89121)
